>Addgene plasmid #176412 | 7MEQ | addgene full sequence | sequence record 345854 | Addgene NGS Result
TGTGGGCGGACAATAAAGTCTTAAACTGAACAAAATAGATCTAAACTATGACAATAAAGTCTTAAACTAG
ACAGAATAGTTGTAAACTGAAATCAGTCCAGTTATGCTGTGAAAAAGCATACTGGACTTTTGTTATGGCT
AAAGCAAACTCTTCATTTTCTGAAGTGCAAATTGCCCGTCGTATTAAAGAGGGGCGTGGCCAAGGGCATG
GTAAAGACTATATTCGCGGCGTTGTGACAATTTACCGAACAACTCCGCGGCCGGGAAGCCGATCTCGGCT
TGAACGAATTGTTAGGTGGCGGTACTTGGGTCGATATCAAAGTGCATCACTTCTTCCCGTATGCCCAACT
TTGTATAGAGAGCCACTGCGGGATCGTCACCGTAATCTGCTTGCACGTAGATCACATAAGCACCAAGCGC
GTTGGCCTCATGCTTGAGGAGATTGATGAGCGCGGTGGCAATGCCCTGCCTCCGGTGCTCGCCGGAGACT
GCGAGATCATAGATATAGATCTCACTACGCGGCTGCTCAAACTTGGGCAGAACGTAAGCCGCGAGAGCGC
CAACAACCGCTTCTTGGTCGAAGGCAGCAAGCGCGATGAATGTCTTACTACGGAGCAAGTTCCCGAGGTA
ATCGGAGTCCGGCTGATGTTGGGAGTAGGTGGCTACGTCTCCGAACTCACGACCGAAAAGATCAAGAGCA
GCCCGCATGGATTTGACTTGGTCAGGGCCGAGCCTACATGTGCGAATGATGCCCATACTTGAGCCACCTA
ACTTTGTTTTAGGGCGACTGCCCTGCTGCGTAACATCGTTGCTGCTGCGTAACATCGTTGCTGCTCCATA
ACATCAAACATCGACCCACGGCGTAACGCGCTTGCTGCTTGGATGCCCGAGGCATAGACTGTACAAAAAA
ACAGTCATAACAAGCCATGAAAACCGCCACTGCGCCGTTACCACCGCTGCGTTCGGTCAAGGTTCTGGAC
CAGTTGCGTGAGCGCATACGCTACTTGCATTACAGTTTACGAACCGAACAGGCTTATGTCAACTGGGTTC
GTGCCTTCATCCGTTTCCACGGTGTGCGTCACCCGGCAACCTTGGGCAGCAGCGAAGTCGAGGCATTTCT
GTCCTGGCTGGCGAACGAGCGCAAGGTTTCGGTCTCCACGCATCGTCAGGCATTGGCGGCCTTGCTGTTC
TTCTACGGCAAGGTGCTGTGCACGGATCTGCCCTGGCTTCAGGAGATCGGAAGACCTCGGCCGTCGCGGC
GCTTGCCGGTGGTGCTGACCCCGGATGAAGTGGTTCGCATCCTCGGTTTTCTGGAAGGCGAGCATCGTTT
GTTCGCCCAGGACTCTAGCTATAGTTCTAGTGGTTGGCTACGTATACTCCGGAATATTAATAGATCATGG
AGATAATTAAAATGATAACCATCTCGCAAATAAATAAGTATTTTACTGTTTTCGTAACAGTTTTGTAATA
AAAAAACCTATAAATATTCCGGATTATTCATACCGTCCCACCATCGGGCGCGGATCTCGGTCCGAAACCA
TGAAATTCTTAGTCAACGTTGCCCTTGTTTTTATGGTCGTATACATTTCTTACATCTATGCGGCCGCTAT
GGGCAGCAAGTGCTCCAACTCTGGGATAGAGTGCGACTCCTCAGGTACCTGCATCAACCCCTCTAACTGG
TGTGATGGCGTGTCACACTGCCCCGGCGGGGAGGACGAGAATCGGTGTGTTCGCCTCTACGGACCAAACT
TCATCCTTCAGGTGTACTCATCTCAGAGGAAGTCCTGGCACCCTGTGTGCCAAGACGACTGGAACGAGAA
CTACGGGCGGGCGGCCTGCAGGGACATGGGCTATAAGAATAATTTTTACTCTAGCCAAGGAATAGTGGAT
GACAGCGGATCCACCAGCTTTATGAAACTGAACACAAGTGCCGGCAATGTCGATATCTATAAAAAACTGT
ACCACAGTGATGCCTGTTCTTCAAAAGCAGTGGTTTCTTTACGCTGTATAGCCTGCGGGGTCAACTTGAA
CGACGACGACGACAAGATCGTGGGCGGCGAGAGCGCGCTCCCGGGGGCCTGGCCCTGGCAGGTCAGCCTG
CACGTCCAGAACGTCCACGTGTGCGGAGGCTCCATCATCACCCCCGAGTGGATCGTGACAGCCGCCCACT
GCGTGGAAAAACCTCTTAACAATCCATGGCATTGGACGGCATTTGCGGGGATTTTGAGACAATCTTTCAT
GTTCTATGGAGCCGGATACCAAGTAGAAAAAGTGATTTCTCATCCAAATTATGACTCCAAGACCAAGAAC
AATGACATTGCGCTGATGAAGCTGCAGAAGCCTCTGACTTTCAACGACCTAGTGAAACCAGTGTGTCTGC
CCAACCCAGGCATGATGCTGCAGCCAGAACAGCTCTGCTGGATTTCCGGGTGGGGGGCCACCGAGGAGAA
AGGGAAGACCTCAGAAGTGCTGAACGCTGCCAAGGTGCTTCTCATTGAGACACAGAGATGCAACAGCAGA
TATGTCTATGACAACCTGATCACACCAGCCATGATCTGTGCCGGCTTCCTGCAGGGGAACGTCGATTCTT
GCCAGGGTGACAGTGGAGGGCCTCTGGTCACTTCGAAGAACAATATCTGGTGGCTGATAGGGGATACAAG
CTGGGGTTCTGGCTGTGCCAAAGCTTACAGACCAGGAGTGTACGGGAATGTGATGGTATTCACGGACTGG
ATTTATCGACAAATGAGGGCAGACGGCGAATTCGTCGAGCACCACCACCACCACCACCACCACTAATAGC
CAAGCTTGTCGAGAAGTACTAGAGGATCATAATCAGCCATACCACATTTGTAGAGGTTTTACTTGCTTTA
AAAAACCTCCCACACCTCCCCCTGAACCTGAAACATAAAATGAATGCAATTGTTGTTGTTAACTTGTTTA
TTGCAGCTTATAATGGTTACAAATAAAGCAATAGCATCACAAATTTCACAAATAAAGCATTTTTTTCACT
GCATTCTAGTTGTGGTTTGTCCAAACTCATCAATGTATCTTATCATGTCTGGATCTGATCACTGCTTGAG
CCTAGGAGATCCGAACCAGATAAGTGAAATCTAGTTCCAAACTATTTTGTCATTTTTAATTTTCGTATTA
GCTTACGACGCTACACCCAGTTCCCATCTATTTTGTCACTCTTCCCTAAATAATCCTTAAAAACTCCATT
TCCACCCCTCCCAGTTCCCAACTATTTTGTCCGCCCACAGCGGGGCATTTTTCTTCCTGTTATGTTTTTA
ATCAAACATCCTGCCAACTCCATGTGACAAACCGTCATCTTCGGCTACTTTTTCTCTGTCACAGAATGAA
AATTTTTCTGTCATCTCTTCGTTATTAATGTTTGTAATTGACTGAATATCAACGCTTATTTGCAGCCTGA
ATGGCGAATGGG
[124 nt withheld, positions 3443-3566]
C
[91 nt withheld, positions 3568-3658]
A
[49 nt withheld, positions 3660-3708]
CCTTTGACGTTGGAGTCCACGTTCTT
[37 nt withheld, positions 3735-3771]
ACCCTATCTCGGTCTATTCTTTTGATTTATAAGGGATTTTGCCGATTTCGGCCTATTGGTTAAAAAATGA
GCTGATTTAACAAAAATTTAACGCGAATTTTAACAAAATATTAACGCTTACAATTTAGGTGGCACTTTTC
GGGGAAATGTGCGCGGAACCCCTATTTGTTTATTTTTCTAAATACATTCAAATATGTATCCGCTCATGAG
ACAATAACCCTGATAAATGCTTCAATAATATTGAAAAAGGAAGAGTATGAGTATTCAACATTTCCGTGTC
GCCCTTATTCCCTTTTTTGCGGCATTTTGCCTTCCTGTTTTTGCTCACCCAGAAACGCTGGTGAAAGTAA
AAGATGCTGAAGATCAGTTGGGTGCACGAGTGGGTTACATCGAACTGGATCTCAACAGCGGTAAGATCCT
TGAGAGTTTTCGCCCCGAAGAACGTTTTCCAATGATGAGCACTTTTAAAGTTCTGCTATGTGGCGCGGTA
TTATCCCGTATTGACGCCGGGCAAGAGCAACTCGGTCGCCGCATACACTATTCTCAGAATGACTTGGTTG
AGTACTCACCAGTCACAGAAAAGCATCTTACGGATGGCATGACAGTAAGAGAATTATGCAGTGCTGCCAT
AACCATGAGTGATAACACTGCGGCCAACTTACTTCTGACAACGATCGGAGGACCGAAGGAGCTAACCGCT
TTTTTGCACAACATGGGGGATCATGTAACTCGCCTTGATCGTTGGGAACCGGAGCTGAATGAAGCCATAC
CAAACGACGAGCGTGACACCACGATGCCTGTAGCAATGGCAACAACGTTGCGCAAACTATTAACTGGCGA
ACTACTTACTCTAGCTTCCCGGCAACAATTAATAGACTGGATGGAGGCGGATAAAGTTGCAGGACCACTT
CTGCGCTCGGCCCTTCCGGCTGGCTGGTTTATTGCTGATAAATCTGGAGCCGGTGAGCGTGGGTCTCGCG
GTATCATTGCAGCACTGGGGCCAGATGGTAAGCCCTCCCGTATCGTAGTTATCTACACGACGGGGAGTCA
GGCAACTATGGATGAACGAAATAGACAGATCGCTGAGATAGGTGCCTCACTGATTAAGCATTGGTAACTG
TCAGACCAAGTTTACTCATATATACTTTAGATTGATTTAAAACTTCATTTTTAATTTAAAAGGATCTAGG
TGAAGATCCTTTTTGATAATCTCATGACCAAAATCCCTTAACGTGAGTTTTCGTTCCACTGAGCGTCAGA
CCCCGTAGAAAAGATCAAAGGATCTTCTTGAGATCCTTTTTTTCTGCGCGTAATCTGCTGCTTGCAAACA
AAAAAACCACCGCTACCAGCGGTGGTTTGTTTGCCGGATCAAGAGCTACCAACTCTTTTTCCGAAGGTAA
CTGGCTTCAGCAGAGCGCAGATACCAAATACTGTTCTTCTAGTGTAGCCGTAGTTAGGCCACCACTTCAA
GAACTCTGTAGCACCGCCTACATACCTCGCTCTGCTAATCCTGTTACCAGTGGCTGCTGCCAGTGGCGAT
AAGTCGTGTCTTACCGGGTTGGACTCAAGACGATAGTTACCGGATAAGGCGCAGCGGTCGGGCTGAACGG
GGGGTTCGTGCACACAGCCCAGCTTGGAGCGAACGACCTACACCGAACTGAGATACCTACAGCGTGAGCT
ATGAGAAAGCGCCACGCTTCCCGAAGGGAGAAAGGCGGACAGGTATCCGGTAAGCGGCAGGGTCGGAACA
GGAGAGCGCACGAGGGAGCTTCCAGGGGGAAACGCCTGGTATCTTTATAGTCCTGTCGGGTTTCGCCACC
TCTGACTTGAGCGTCGATTTTTGTGATGCTCGTCAGGGGGGCGGAGCCTATGGAAAAACGCCAGCAACGC
GGCCTTTTTACGGTTCCTGGCCTTTTGCTGGCCTTTTGCTCACATGTTCTTTCCTGCGTTATCCCCTGAT
TCTGTGGATAACCGTATTACCGCCTTTGAGTGAGCTGATACCGCTCGCCGCAGCCGAACGACCGAGCGCA
GCGAGTCAGTGAGCGAGGAAGCGGAAGAGCGCCTGATGCGGTATTTTCTCCTTACGCATCTGTGCGGTAT
TTCACACCGCATAGACCAGCCGCGTAACCTGGCAAAATCGGTTACGGTTGAGTAATAAATGGATGCCCTG
CGTAAGCGGG
Features (pLannotate 1.2.2; 17 found; start..end, strand, type, name):
      1..225     -  mobile_element Tn7R: mini-Tn7 element (right end of the Tn7 transposon) Tn7
    292..825     -  CDS            GmR: gentamycin acetyltransferase; aacC1; confers resistance to gentamycin
   1014..1042    -  promoter       Pc promoter: intI1 (promoter lies within the coding sequence); class 1 integron promoter
   1020..1367    -  CDS            YPR2_ECOLX (fragment): Protein predicted: Swiss-Prot protein existence level 4. From Escherichia coli.
   1394..1485    +  promoter       polyhedrin promoter: polh from Autographa californica; promoter for the baculovirus polyhedrin gene
   1540..1601    +  sig_peptide    melittin signal sequence: signal sequence from honeybee melittin
   1609..2757    +  CDS            TMPRSS2 (fragment): TMPS2_HUMAN - Also known as PRSS10. Experimental evidence at protein level: Swiss-Prot protein existence level 1. (Microbial infection) Facilitates human coronaviruses SARS- CoV and SARS-CoV-2 infections via two independent mechanisms, proteolytic cleavage of ACE2 receptor which promotes viral uptake, and cleavage of coronavirus spike glycoproteins which activates the glycoprotein for host cell entry (PubMed:24227843, PubMed:32142651, PubMed:32404436). Proteolytically cleaves and activates the spike glycoproteins of human coronavirus 229E (HCoV-229E) and human coronavirus EMC (HCoV-EMC) and th
   2770..2793    +  CDS            9xHis (fragment): 9xHis affinity tag
   2825..2908    +  CDS            large T antigen (fragment): large T antigen from SV40 (simian virus 40)
   2931..3065    +  polyA_signal   SV40 poly(A) signal: SV40 polyadenylation signal
   3094..3259    -  mobile_element Tn7L: mini-Tn7 element (left end of the Tn7 transposon) Tn7
   3422..3438    +  CDS            lacZα (fragment): LacZα fragment of β-galactosidase; lacZ fragment
   3443..3897    +  rep_origin     f1 ori (sequence partly withheld): f1 bacteriophage origin of replication; arrow indicates direction of (+) strand synthesis
   3923..4027    +  promoter       AmpR promoter: bla
   4028..4888    +  CDS            AmpR: β-lactamase; bla; confers resistance to ampicillin, carbenicillin, and related antibiotics
   5059..5647    +  rep_origin     ori: high-copy-number ColE1/pMB1/pBR322/pUC origin of replication
   5833..5884    -  misc_feature   bom (fragment): basis of mobility region from pBR322
