[The description below was written by a language model from this plasmid's Addgene catalogue record and pLannotate feature annotations shown in this document.]
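Description:
7MEQ is a baculovirus transfer (donor) plasmid built on the pFHMSP-LIC-C backbone, a pFastBac-style vector adapted for ligation-independent cloning, and intended for producing secreted recombinant protein in insect cells for structure determination. In bacteria it is maintained at high copy through a ColE1/pUC-type origin and selected with ampicillin via the β-lactamase gene; an f1 origin and a fragment of the pBR322 bom region are also annotated in the backbone.

The expression cassette lies between the Tn7R and Tn7L ends of a mini-Tn7 element, together with a gentamicin acetyltransferase gene driven by the Pc integron promoter. This arrangement allows site-specific transposition of the cassette and the gentamicin marker into a baculovirus shuttle genome (bacmid) in a suitable E. coli host, from which recombinant virus is generated. Within the transposable segment, the strong very-late polyhedrin promoter drives an open reading frame beginning with the honeybee melittin signal sequence, which directs the product into the secretory pathway, followed by a 1,149 bp fragment of human TMPRSS2 (transmembrane serine protease 2) and a C-terminal 8×His tag for affinity purification, with an SV40 polyadenylation signal downstream. The insert is a partial coding region, which the mutation label describes as an ectodomain-type construct, and it carries the substitutions S251D/R252D/Q253D/S254D/R255K. These change the native residues to a DDDDK motif, which matches an enteropeptidase recognition sequence, although the record does not state the reason for the change. TMPRSS2 is of interest as a host protease that primes coronavirus spike glycoproteins for cell entry, and the construct name corresponds to the associated structure entry.
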