Addgene plasmid #176412: 7MEQ
Purpose: Baculovirus expression for structure determination. May not contain entire coding region of gene.
Depositing lab: Cheryl Arrowsmith. Depositing organization: University of Toronto.
Backbone
  Vector backbone: pFHMSP-LIC-C
  Backbone manufacturer: SGC (Addgene Plasmid #26100)
  Vector type: Baculovirus Expresssion
Growth in bacteria
  Bacterial resistance: Ampicillin, 100 μg/mL
  Growth temperature: 37°C
  Growth strain: DH5alpha
  Copy number: High Copy
Gene/Insert
  Gene/Insert name: TMPRSS2 – transmembrane serine protease 2
  Species: H. sapiens (human)
  Insert size (bp): 1149
  Mutation: etmprss2_S251D/R252D/Q253D/S254D/R255K
  Entrez Gene: TMPRSS2 (a.k.a. PRSS10)
  Promoter: Polyhedrin
  Tag / fusion protein: Honeybee melittin signal (N terminal on insert); 8 x His Tag (C terminal on insert)
  Cloning method: Ligation Independent Cloning
  Sequencing primers: 5′ pFBOH-fwd (5'-CCGGATTATTCATACCGTCCCACCA-3'); 3′ pFBOH-rev (5'-CTGATTATGATCCTCTAGTACTTCT-3')
Terms and licenses: Academic/Nonprofit Terms; Industry Terms: Not Available to Industry
Depositor comments: SGC link: http://www.thesgc.org/structures/7MEQ/.
How to cite: 7MEQ was a gift from Cheryl Arrowsmith (Addgene plasmid # 176412 ; http://n2t.net/addgene:176412 ; RRID:Addgene_176412)
