>Addgene plasmid #176412 | 7MEQ | depositor partial sequence | sequence record 341697 | Insert sequence
ATGGGCAGCAAGTGCTCCAACTCTGGGATAGAGTGCGACTCCTCAGGTACCTGCATCAACCCCTCTAACT
GGTGTGATGGCGTGTCACACTGCCCCGGCGGGGAGGACGAGAATCGGTGTGTTCGCCTCTACGGACCAAA
CTTCATCCTTCAGGTGTACTCATCTCAGAGGAAGTCCTGGCACCCTGTGTGCCAAGACGACTGGAACGAG
AACTACGGGCGGGCGGCCTGCAGGGACATGGGCTATAAGAATAATTTTTACTCTAGCCAAGGAATAGTGG
ATGACAGCGGATCCACCAGCTTTATGAAACTGAACACAAGTGCCGGCAATGTCGATATCTATAAAAAACT
GTACCACAGTGATGCCTGTTCTTCAAAAGCAGTGGTTTCTTTACGCTGTATAGCCTGCGGGGTCAACTTG
AACGACGACGACGACAAGATCGTGGGCGGCGAGAGCGCGCTCCCGGGGGCCTGGCCCTGGCAGGTCAGCC
TGCACGTCCAGAACGTCCACGTGTGCGGAGGCTCCATCATCACCCCCGAGTGGATCGTGACAGCCGCCCA
CTGCGTGGAAAAACCTCTTAACAATCCATGGCATTGGACGGCATTTGCGGGGATTTTGAGACAATCTTTC
ATGTTCTATGGAGCCGGATACCAAGTAGAAAAAGTGATTTCTCATCCAAATTATGACTCCAAGACCAAGA
ACAATGACATTGCGCTGATGAAGCTGCAGAAGCCTCTGACTTTCAACGACCTAGTGAAACCAGTGTGTCT
GCCCAACCCAGGCATGATGCTGCAGCCAGAACAGCTCTGCTGGATTTCCGGGTGGGGGGCCACCGAGGAG
AAAGGGAAGACCTCAGAAGTGCTGAACGCTGCCAAGGTGCTTCTCATTGAGACACAGAGATGCAACAGCA
GATATGTCTATGACAACCTGATCACACCAGCCATGATCTGTGCCGGCTTCCTGCAGGGGAACGTCGATTC
TTGCCAGGGTGACAGTGGAGGGCCTCTGGTCACTTCGAAGAACAATATCTGGTGGCTGATAGGGGATACA
AGCTGGGGTTCTGGCTGTGCCAAAGCTTACAGACCAGGAGTGTACGGGAATGTGATGGTATTCACGGACT
GGATTTATCGACAAATGAGGGCAGACGGC
